Addgene plasmid #65998: J23107_FB
Purpose: MoClo Basic Part: Constitutive promoter - Anderson series - medium strength [F:J23107:B]
Depositing lab: Douglas Densmore. Depositing organization: Boston University Main Campus. Publication: CIDAR MoClo: Improved MoClo Assembly Standard and New E. coli Part Library Enable Rapid Combinatorial Design for Synthetic and Traditional Biology. Iverson SV, Haddock TL, Beal J, Densmore DM. ACS Synth Biol. 2016 Jan 15;5(1):99-103. doi: 10.1021/acssynbio.5b00124. Epub 2015 Nov 4. PubMed 26479688.
Backbone
  Vector backbone: DVA
  Vector type: Synthetic Biology
Growth in bacteria
  Bacterial resistance: Ampicillin, 100 μg/mL
  Growth temperature: 37°C
  Growth strain: DH5alpha
  Copy number: Unknown
Gene/Insert
  Gene/Insert name: Constitutive promoter (alt name: Basic Part - Promoter)
  Species: Synthetic
  Cloning method: Unknown
Terms and licenses: Academic/Nonprofit Terms; Industry Terms: Not Available to Industry
How to cite: J23107_FB was a gift from Douglas Densmore (Addgene plasmid # 65998 ; http://n2t.net/addgene:65998 ; RRID:Addgene_65998)
