[The description below was written by a language model from this plasmid's Addgene catalogue record and pLannotate feature annotations shown in this document.]
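Description:
J23107_FB is a small (2,143 bp) synthetic-biology plasmid from the CIDAR MoClo library of E. coli parts. It serves as a Level 0 "basic part" vector carrying a single regulatory element, the constitutive promoter J23107 from the Anderson series, which the record describes as medium strength. The backbone is DVA, an ampicillin-selected destination vector. The feature table shows a high-copy ColE1/pUC-type origin of replication and a β-lactamase (AmpR) gene driven by its native bla promoter, which together provide propagation and selection in standard E. coli cloning strains, although the catalogue entry lists copy number as unknown. A putative bacterial transcription terminator lies next to the cloning region and probably insulates the part from read-through transcription. BioBrick prefix and suffix sequences flank the insertion site, a remnant of the BioBrick-derived backbone.

The promoter itself is too short to have been picked up by the automated annotation, so it does not appear as a feature. By position it should lie in the small interval between the BioBrick prefix and suffix, which spans the plasmid's numbering origin. The "FB" in the name and the notation [F:J23107:B] indicate the MoClo fusion sites on either side of the part. These are the four-base overhangs exposed by Type IIS restriction digestion, and they determine where the promoter will ligate in a Golden Gate assembly. With an F site upstream and a B site downstream, this version places the promoter at a specific position when several transcription units are combined, ahead of a ribosome binding site part. The plasmid is used as a modular source of a constitutive promoter for combinatorial assembly of bacterial genetic circuits and expression devices.
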