Features (pLannotate 1.2.2; 6 found; start..end, strand, type, name):
     51..71      +  misc_feature   BioBrick suffix: universal suffix for all parts
    248..836     -  rep_origin     ori: high-copy-number ColE1/pMB1/pBR322/pUC origin of replication
   1007..1867    -  CDS            AmpR: β-lactamase; bla; confers resistance to ampicillin, carbenicillin, and related antibiotics
   1868..1972    -  promoter       AmpR promoter: bla
   2062..2105    -  terminator     bacterial terminator: putative bacterial transcription terminator
   2108..2129    +  misc_feature   BioBrick prefix: BioBrick prefix for parts that do not start with "ATG"
>Addgene plasmid #65998 | J23107_FB | depositor full sequence | sequence record 114089 | J23107_FB sequence 2143 bps
CGCTTTTACGGCTAGCTCAGCCCTAGGTATTATGCTAGCTACTAGAGACCTACTAGTAGCGGCCGCTGCA
GGCTTCCTCGCTCACTGACTCGCTGCGCTCGGTCGTTCGGCTGCGGCGAGCGGTATCAGCTCACTCAAAG
GCGGTAATACGGTTATCCACAGAATCAGGGGATAACGCAGGAAAGAACATGTGAGCAAAAGGCCAGCAAA
AGGCCAGGAACCGTAAAAAGGCCGCGTTGCTGGCGTTTTTCCACAGGCTCCGCCCCCCTGACGAGCATCA
CAAAAATCGACGCTCAAGTCAGAGGTGGCGAAACCCGACAGGACTATAAAGATACCAGGCGTTTCCCCCT
GGAAGCTCCCTCGTGCGCTCTCCTGTTCCGACCCTGCCGCTTACCGGATACCTGTCCGCCTTTCTCCCTT
CGGGAAGCGTGGCGCTTTCTCATAGCTCACGCTGTAGGTATCTCAGTTCGGTGTAGGTCGTTCGCTCCAA
GCTGGGCTGTGTGCACGAACCCCCCGTTCAGCCCGACCGCTGCGCCTTATCCGGTAACTATCGTCTTGAG
TCCAACCCGGTAAGACACGACTTATCGCCACTGGCAGCAGCCACTGGTAACAGGATTAGCAGAGCGAGGT
ATGTAGGCGGTGCTACAGAGTTCTTGAAGTGGTGGCCTAACTACGGCTACACTAGAAGAACAGTATTTGG
TATCTGCGCTCTGCTGAAGCCAGTTACCTTCGGAAAAAGAGTTGGTAGCTCTTGATCCGGCAAACAAACC
ACCGCTGGTAGCGGTGGTTTTTTTGTTTGCAAGCAGCAGATTACGCGCAGAAAAAAAGGATCTCAAGAAG
ATCCTTTGATCTTTTCTACGGGGTCTGACGCTCAGTGGAACGAAAACTCACGTTAAGGGATTTTGGTCAT
GAGATTATCAAAAAGGATCTTCACCTAGATCCTTTTAAATTAAAAATGAAGTTTTAAATCAATCTAAAGT
ATATATGAGTAAACTTGGTCTGACAGTTACCAATGCTTAATCAGTGAGGCACCTATCTCAGCGATCTGTC
TATTTCGTTCATCCATAGTTGCCTGACTCCCCGTCGTGTAGATAACTACGATACGGGAGGGCTTACCATC
TGGCCCCAGTGCTGCAATGATACCGCGCGACCCACGCTCACCGGCTCCAGATTTATCAGCAATAAACCAG
CCAGCCGGAAGGGCCGAGCGCAGAAGTGGTCCTGCAACTTTATCCGCCTCCATCCAGTCTATTAATTGTT
GCCGGGAAGCTAGAGTAAGTAGTTCGCCAGTTAATAGTTTGCGCAACGTTGTTGCCATTGCTACAGGCAT
CGTGGTGTCACGCTCGTCGTTTGGTATGGCTTCATTCAGCTCCGGTTCCCAACGATCAAGGCGAGTTACA
TGATCCCCCATGTTGTGCAAAAAAGCGGTTAGCTCCTTCGGTCCTCCGATCGTTGTCAGAAGTAAGTTGG
CCGCAGTGTTATCACTCATGGTTATGGCAGCACTGCATAATTCTCTTACTGTCATGCCATCCGTAAGATG
CTTTTCTGTGACTGGTGAGTACTCAACCAAGTCATTCTGAGAATAGTGTATGCGGCGACCGAGTTGCTCT
TGCCCGGCGTCAATACGGGATAATACCGCGCCACATAGCAGAACTTTAAAAGTGCTCATCATTGGAAAAC
GTTCTTCGGGGCGAAAACTCTCAAGGATCTTACCGCTGTTGAGATCCAGTTCGATGTAACCCACTCGTGC
ACCCAACTGATCTTCAGCATCTTTTACTTTCACCAGCGTTTCTGGGTGAGCAAAAACAGGAAGGCAAAAT
GCCGCAAAAAAGGGAATAAGGGCGACACGGAAATGTTGAATACTCATACTCTTCCTTTTTCAATATTATT
GAAGCATTTATCAGGGTTATTGTCTCATGAGCGGATACATATTTGAATGTATTTAGAAAAATAAACAAAT
AGGGGTTCCGCGCACATTTCCCCGAAAAGTGCCACCTGACGTCTAAGAAACCATTATTATCATGACATTA
ACCTATAAAAATAGGCGTATCACGAGGCAGAATTTCAGATAAAAAAAATCCTTAGCTTTCGCTAAGGATG
ATTTCTGGAATTCGCGGCCGCTTCTAGAGACTAGTGGGTCTCA
