>Addgene plasmid #65998 | J23107_FB | addgene partial sequence | sequence record 114088 | MoCloR 5'-gccacctgacgtctaagaaacc-3'
ATAGGCGTATCACGAGGCAGAATTTCAGATAAAAAAAATCCTTAGCTTTCGCTAAGGATGATTTCTGGAA
TTCGCGGCCGCTTCTAGAGACTAGTGGGTCTCACGCTTTTACGGCTAGCTCAGCCCTAGGTATTATGCTA
GCTACTAGAGACCTACTAGTAGCGGCCGCTGCAGGCTTCCTCGCTCACTGACTCGCTGCGCTCGGTCGTT
CGGCTGCGGCGAGCGGTATCAGCTCACTCAAAGGCGGTAATACGGTTATCCACAGAATCAGGGGATAACG
CAGGAAAGAACATGTGAGCAAAAGGCCAGCAAAAGGCCAGGAACCGTAAAAAGGCCGCGTTGCTGGCGTT
TTTCCACAGGCTCCGCCCCCCTGACGAGCATCACAAAAATCGACGCTCAAGTCAGAGGTGGCGAAACCCG
ACAGGACTATAAAGATACCAGGCGTTTCCCCCTGGAAGCTCCCTCGTGCGCTCTCCTGTTCCGACCCTGC
CGCTTACCGGATACCTGTCCGCCTTTCTCCCTTCGGGAAGCGTGGCGCTTTCTCATAGCTCACGCTGTAG
GTATCTCAGTTCGGTGTAGGTCGTTCGCTCCAAGCTGGGCTGTGTGCACGAACCCCCCGTTCAGCCCGAC
CGCTGCGCCTTATCCGGTAACTATCGTCTTGAGTCCAACCCGGTAAGACACGACTTATCGCCACTGGCAG
CAGCCACTGGTAACAGGATTAGCAGAGCGAGGTATGTAGGCGGTGCTACAGAGTTCTTGAAGTGGTGGCC
TAACTACGGCTACACTAGAAGAACAGTATTTGGTATCTGCGCTCTGCTGAAGCCAGTTACCTTCGGAA
